>Addgene plasmid #224377 | pX459_GNB1L_gRNA | addgene full sequence | sequence record 448154 | Addgene NGS Result
GAGGGCCTATTTCCCATGATTCCTTCATATTTGCATATACGATACAAGGCTGTTAGAGAGATAATTGGAA
TTAATTTGACTGTAAACACAAAGATATTAGTACAAAATACGTGACGTAGAAAGTAATAATTTCTTGGGTA
GTTTGCAGTTTTAAAATTATGTTTTAAAATGGACTATCATATGCTTACCGTAACTTGAAAGTATTTCGAT
TTCTTGGCTTTATATATCTTGTGGAAAGGACGAAACACCGAGGATCAGCGGATCAGCCTCGTTTTAGAGC
TAGAAATAGCAAGTTAAAATAAGGCTAGTCCGTTATCAACTTGAAAAAGTGGCACCGAGTCGGTGCTTTT
TTGTTTTAGAGCTAGAAATAGCAAGTTAAAATAAGGCTAGTCCGTTTTTAGCGCGTGCGCCAATTCTGCA
GACAAATGGCTCTAGAGGTACCCGTTACATAACTTACGGTAAATGGCCCGCCTGGCTGACCGCCCAACGA
CCCCCGCCCATTGACGTCAATAGTAACGCCAATAGGGACTTTCCATTGACGTCAATGGGTGGAGTATTTA
CGGTAAACTGCCCACTTGGCAGTACATCAAGTGTATCATATGCCAAGTACGCCCCCTATTGACGTCAATG
ACGGTAAATGGCCCGCCTGGCATTGTGCCCAGTACATGACCTTATGGGACTTTCCTACTTGGCAGTACAT
CTACGTATTAGTCATCGCTATTACCATGGTCGAGGTGAGCCCCACGTTCTGCTTCACTCTCCCCATCTCC
CCCCCCTCCCCACCCCCAATTTTGTATTTATTTATTTTTTAATTATTTTGTGCAGCGATGGGGGCGGGGG
GGGGGGGGGGGCGCGCGCCRGGGGGGGGGGGGGGGGGSGGGGGGSGGGGSGGGGSGAGGCGGAGAGGTGC
GGCGGCAGCCAATCAGAGCGGCGCGCTCCGAAAGTTTCCTTTTATGGCGAGGCGGCGGCGGCGGCGGCCC
TATAAAAAGCGAAGCGCGCGGCGGGCGGGAGTCGCTGCGCGCTGCCTTCGCCCCGTGCCCCGCTCCGCCG
CCGCCTCGCGCCGCCCGCCCCGGCTCTGACTGACCGCGTTACTCCCACAGGTGAGCGGGCGGGACGGCCC
TTCTCCTCCGGGCTGTAATTAGCTGAGCAAGAGGTAAGGGTTTAAGGGATGGTTGGTTGGTGGGGTATTA
ATGTTTAATTACCTGGAGCACCTGCCTGAAATCACTTTTTTTCAGGTTGGACCGGTGCCACCATGGACTA
TAAGGACCACGACGGAGACTACAAGGATCATGATATTGATTACAAAGACGATGACGATAAGATGGCCCCA
AAGAAGAAGCGGAAGGTCGGTATCCACGGAGTCCCAGCAGCCGACAAGAAGTACAGCATCGGCCTGGACA
TCGGCACCAACTCTGTGGGCTGGGCCGTGATCACCGACGAGTACAAGGTGCCCAGCAAGAAATTCAAGGT
GCTGGGCAACACCGACCGGCACAGCATCAAGAAGAACCTGATCGGAGCCCTGCTGTTCGACAGCGGCGAA
ACAGCCGAGGCCACCCGGCTGAAGAGAACCGCCAGAAGAAGATACACCAGACGGAAGAACCGGATCTGCT
ATCTGCAAGAGATCTTCAGCAACGAGATGGCCAAGGTGGACGACAGCTTCTTCCACAGACTGGAAGAGTC
CTTCCTGGTGGAAGAGGATAAGAAGCACGAGCGGCACCCCATCTTCGGCAACATCGTGGACGAGGTGGCC
TACCACGAGAAGTACCCCACCATCTACCACCTGAGAAAGAAACTGGTGGACAGCACCGACAAGGCCGACC
TGCGGCTGATCTATCTGGCCCTGGCCCACATGATCAAGTTCCGGGGCCACTTCCTGATCGAGGGCGACCT
GAACCCCGACAACAGCGACGTGGACAAGCTGTTCATCCAGCTGGTGCAGACCTACAACCAGCTGTTCGAG
GAAAACCCCATCAACGCCAGCGGCGTGGACGCCAAGGCCATCCTGTCTGCCAGACTGAGCAAGAGCAGAC
GGCTGGAAAATCTGATCGCCCAGCTGCCCGGCGAGAAGAAGAATGGCCTGTTCGGAAACCTGATTGCCCT
GAGCCTGGGCCTGACCCCCAACTTCAAGAGCAACTTCGACCTGGCCGAGGATGCCAAACTGCAGCTGAGC
AAGGACACCTACGACGACGACCTGGACAACCTGCTGGCCCAGATCGGCGACCAGTACGCCGACCTGTTTC
TGGCCGCCAAGAACCTGTCCGACGCCATCCTGCTGAGCGACATCCTGAGAGTGAACACCGAGATCACCAA
GGCCCCCCTGAGCGCCTCTATGATCAAGAGATACGACGAGCACCACCAGGACCTGACCCTGCTGAAAGCT
CTCGTGCGGCAGCAGCTGCCTGAGAAGTACAAAGAGATTTTCTTCGACCAGAGCAAGAACGGCTACGCCG
GCTACATTGACGGCGGAGCCAGCCAGGAAGAGTTCTACAAGTTCATCAAGCCCATCCTGGAAAAGATGGA
CGGCACCGAGGAACTGCTCGTGAAGCTGAACAGAGAGGACCTGCTGCGGAAGCAGCGGACCTTCGACAAC
GGCAGCATCCCCCACCAGATCCACCTGGGAGAGCTGCACGCCATTCTGCGGCGGCAGGAAGATTTTTACC
CATTCCTGAAGGACAACCGGGAAAAGATCGAGAAGATCCTGACCTTCCGCATCCCCTACTACGTGGGCCC
TCTGGCCAGGGGAAACAGCAGATTCGCCTGGATGACCAGAAAGAGCGAGGAAACCATCACCCCCTGGAAC
TTCGAGGAAGTGGTGGACAAGGGCGCTTCCGCCCAGAGCTTCATCGAGCGGATGACCAACTTCGATAAGA
ACCTGCCCAACGAGAAGGTGCTGCCCAAGCACAGCCTGCTGTACGAGTACTTCACCGTGTATAACGAGCT
GACCAAAGTGAAATACGTGACCGAGGGAATGAGAAAGCCCGCCTTCCTGAGCGGCGAGCAGAAAAAGGCC
ATCGTGGACCTGCTGTTCAAGACCAACCGGAAAGTGACCGTGAAGCAGCTGAAAGAGGACTACTTCAAGA
AAATCGAGTGCTTCGACTCCGTGGAAATCTCCGGCGTGGAAGATCGGTTCAACGCCTCCCTGGGCACATA
CCACGATCTGCTGAAAATTATCAAGGACAAGGACTTCCTGGACAATGAGGAAAACGAGGACATTCTGGAA
GATATCGTGCTGACCCTGACACTGTTTGAGGACAGAGAGATGATCGAGGAACGGCTGAAAACCTATGCCC
ACCTGTTCGACGACAAAGTGATGAAGCAGCTGAAGCGGCGGAGATACACCGGCTGGGGCAGGCTGAGCCG
GAAGCTGATCAACGGCATCCGGGACAAGCAGTCCGGCAAGACAATCCTGGATTTCCTGAAGTCCGACGGC
TTCGCCAACAGAAACTTCATGCAGCTGATCCACGACGACAGCCTGACCTTTAAAGAGGACATCCAGAAAG
CCCAGGTGTCCGGCCAGGGCGATAGCCTGCACGAGCACATTGCCAATCTGGCCGGCAGCCCCGCCATTAA
GAAGGGCATCCTGCAGACAGTGAAGGTGGTGGACGAGCTCGTGAAAGTGATGGGCCGGCACAAGCCCGAG
AACATCGTGATCGAAATGGCCAGAGAGAACCAGACCACCCAGAAGGGACAGAAGAACAGCCGCGAGAGAA
TGAAGCGGATCGAAGAGGGCATCAAAGAGCTGGGCAGCCAGATCCTGAAAGAACACCCCGTGGAAAACAC
CCAGCTGCAGAACGAGAAGCTGTACCTGTACTACCTGCAGAATGGGCGGGATATGTACGTGGACCAGGAA
CTGGACATCAACCGGCTGTCCGACTACGATGTGGACCATATCGTGCCTCAGAGCTTTCTGAAGGACGACT
CCATCGACAACAAGGTGCTGACCAGAAGCGACAAGAACCGGGGCAAGAGCGACAACGTGCCCTCCGAAGA
GGTCGTGAAGAAGATGAAGAACTACTGGCGGCAGCTGCTGAACGCCAAGCTGATTACCCAGAGAAAGTTC
GACAATCTGACCAAGGCCGAGAGAGGCGGCCTGAGCGAACTGGATAAGGCCGGCTTCATCAAGAGACAGC
TGGTGGAAACCCGGCAGATCACAAAGCACGTGGCACAGATCCTGGACTCCCGGATGAACACTAAGTACGA
CGAGAATGACAAGCTGATCCGGGAAGTGAAAGTGATCACCCTGAAGTCCAAGCTGGTGTCCGATTTCCGG
AAGGATTTCCAGTTTTACAAAGTGCGCGAGATCAACAACTACCACCACGCCCACGACGCCTACCTGAACG
CCGTCGTGGGAACCGCCCTGATCAAAAAGTACCCTAAGCTGGAAAGCGAGTTCGTGTACGGCGACTACAA
GGTGTACGACGTGCGGAAGATGATCGCCAAGAGCGAGCAGGAAATCGGCAAGGCTACCGCCAAGTACTTC
TTCTACAGCAACATCATGAACTTTTTCAAGACCGAGATTACCCTGGCCAACGGCGAGATCCGGAAGCGGC
CTCTGATCGAGACAAACGGCGAAACCGGGGAGATCGTGTGGGATAAGGGCCGGGATTTTGCCACCGTGCG
GAAAGTGCTGAGCATGCCCCAAGTGAATATCGTGAAAAAGACCGAGGTGCAGACAGGCGGCTTCAGCAAA
GAGTCTATCCTGCCCAAGAGGAACAGCGATAAGCTGATCGCCAGAAAGAAGGACTGGGACCCTAAGAAGT
ACGGCGGCTTCGACAGCCCCACCGTGGCCTATTCTGTGCTGGTGGTGGCCAAAGTGGAAAAGGGCAAGTC
CAAGAAACTGAAGAGTGTGAAAGAGCTGCTGGGGATCACCATCATGGAAAGAAGCAGCTTCGAGAAGAAT
CCCATCGACTTTCTGGAAGCCAAGGGCTACAAAGAAGTGAAAAAGGACCTGATCATCAAGCTGCCTAAGT
ACTCCCTGTTCGAGCTGGAAAACGGCCGGAAGAGAATGCTGGCCTCTGCCGGCGAACTGCAGAAGGGAAA
CGAACTGGCCCTGCCCTCCAAATATGTGAACTTCCTGTACCTGGCCAGCCACTATGAGAAGCTGAAGGGC
TCCCCCGAGGATAATGAGCAGAAACAGCTGTTTGTGGAACAGCACAAGCACTACCTGGACGAGATCATCG
AGCAGATCAGCGAGTTCTCCAAGAGAGTGATCCTGGCCGACGCTAATCTGGACAAAGTGCTGTCCGCCTA
CAACAAGCACCGGGATAAGCCCATCAGAGAGCAGGCCGAGAATATCATCCACCTGTTTACCCTGACCAAT
CTGGGAGCCCCTGCCGCCTTCAAGTACTTTGACACCACCATCGACCGGAAGAGGTACACCAGCACCAAAG
AGGTGCTGGACGCCACCCTGATCCACCAGAGCATCACCGGCCTGTACGAGACACGGATCGACCTGTCTCA
GCTGGGAGGCGACAAAAGGCCGGCGGCCACGAAAAAGGCCGGCCAGGCAAAAAAGAAAAAGGAATTCGGC
AGTGGAGAGGGCAGAGGAAGTCTGCTAACATGCGGTGACGTCGAGGAGAATCCTGGCCCAATGACCGAGT
ACAAGCCCACGGTGCGCCTCGCCACCCGCGACGACGTCCCCAGGGCCGTACGCACCCTCGCCGCCGCGTT
CGCCGACTACCCCGCCACGCGCCACACCGTCGATCCGGACCGCCACATCGAGCGGGTCACCGAGCTGCAA
GAACTCTTCCTCACGCGCGTCGGGCTCGACATCGGCAAGGTGTGGGTCGCGGACGACGGCGCCGCGGTGG
CGGTCTGGACCACGCCGGAGAGCGTCGAAGCGGGGGCGGTGTTCGCCGAGATCGGCCCGCGCATGGCCGA
GTTGAGCGGTTCCCGGCTGGCCGCGCAGCAACAGATGGAAGGCCTCCTGGCGCCGCACCGGCCCAAGGAG
CCCGCGTGGTTCCTGGCCACCGTCGGAGTCTCGCCCGACCACCAGGGCAAGGGTCTGGGCAGCGCCGTCG
TGCTCCCCGGAGTGGAGGCGGCCGAGCGCGCCGGGGTGCCCGCCTTCCTGGAGACCTCCGCGCCCCGCAA
CCTCCCCTTCTACGAGCGGCTCGGCTTCACCGTCACCGCCGACGTCGAGGTGCCCGAAGGACCGCGCACC
TGGTGCATGACCCGCAAGCCCGGTGCCTGAGAATTCTAACTAGAGCTCGCTGATCAGCCTCGACTGTGCC
TTCTAGTTGCCAGCCATCTGTTGTTTGCCCCTCCCCCGTGCCTTCCTTGACCCTGGAAGGTGCCACTCCC
ACTGTCCTTTCCTAATAAAATGAGGAAATTGCATCGCATTGTCTGAGTAGGTGTCATTCTATTCTGGGGG
GTGGGGTGGGGCAGGACAGCAAGGGGGAGGATTGGGAAGAGAATAGCAGGCATGCTGGGGAGCGGCCGCA
GGAACCCCTAGTGATGGAGTTGGCCACTCCCTCTCTGCGCGCTCGCTCGCTCACTGAGGCCGGGCGACCA
AAGGTCGCCCGACGCCCGGGCTTTGCCCGGGCGGCCTCAGTGAGCGAGCGAGCGCGCAGCTGCCTGCAGG
GGCGCCTGATGCGGTATTTTCTCCTTACGCATCTGTGCGGTATTTCACACCGCATA
[95 nt withheld, positions 6637-6731]
T
[46 nt withheld, positions 6733-6778]
C
[141 nt withheld, positions 6780-6920]
CCTTTGACGTTGGAGTCCACGTTCTTT
[37 nt withheld, positions 6948-6984]
ACTCTATCTCGGGCTATTCTTTTGATTTATAAGGGATTTTGCCGATTTCGGTCTATTGGTTAAAAAATGA
GCTGATTTAACAAAAATTTAACGCGAATTTTAACAAAATATTAACGTTTACAATTTTATGGTGCACTCTC
AGTACAATCTGCTCTGATGCCGCATAGTTAAGCCAGCCCCGACACCCGCCAACACCCGCTGACGCGCCCT
GACGGGCTTGTCTGCTCCCGGCATCCGCTTACAGACAAGCTGTGACCGTCTCCGGGAGCTGCATGTGTCA
GAGGTTTTCACCGTCATCACCGAAACGCGCGAGACGAAAGGGCCTCGTGATACGCCTATTTTTATAGGTT
AATGTCATGATAATAATGGTTTCTTAGACGTCAGGTGGCACTTTTCGGGGAAATGTGCGCGGAACCCCTA
TTTGTTTATTTTTCTAAATACATTCAAATATGTATCCGCTCATGAGACAATAACCCTGATAAATGCTTCA
ATAATATTGAAAAAGGAAGAGTATGAGTATTCAACATTTCCGTGTCGCCCTTATTCCCTTTTTTGCGGCA
TTTTGCCTTCCTGTTTTTGCTCACCCAGAAACGCTGGTGAAAGTAAAAGATGCTGAAGATCAGTTGGGTG
CACGAGTGGGTTACATCGAACTGGATCTCAACAGCGGTAAGATCCTTGAGAGTTTTCGCCCCGAAGAACG
TTTTCCAATGATGAGCACTTTTAAAGTTCTGCTATGTGGCGCGGTATTATCCCGTATTGACGCCGGGCAA
GAGCAACTCGGTCGCCGCATACACTATTCTCAGAATGACTTGGTTGAGTACTCACCAGTCACAGAAAAGC
ATCTTACGGATGGCATGACAGTAAGAGAATTATGCAGTGCTGCCATAACCATGAGTGATAACACTGCGGC
CAACTTACTTCTGACAACGATCGGAGGACCGAAGGAGCTAACCGCTTTTTTGCACAACATGGGGGATCAT
GTAACTCGCCTTGATCGTTGGGAACCGGAGCTGAATGAAGCCATACCAAACGACGAGCGTGACACCACGA
TGCCTGTAGCAATGGCAACAACGTTGCGCAAACTATTAACTGGCGAACTACTTACTCTAGCTTCCCGGCA
ACAATTAATAGACTGGATGGAGGCGGATAAAGTTGCAGGACCACTTCTGCGCTCGGCCCTTCCGGCTGGC
TGGTTTATTGCTGATAAATCTGGAGCCGGTGAGCGTGGAAGCCGCGGTATCATTGCAGCACTGGGGCCAG
ATGGTAAGCCCTCCCGTATCGTAGTTATCTACACGACGGGGAGTCAGGCAACTATGGATGAACGAAATAG
ACAGATCGCTGAGATAGGTGCCTCACTGATTAAGCATTGGTAACTGTCAGACCAAGTTTACTCATATATA
CTTTAGATTGATTTAAAACTTCATTTTTAATTTAAAAGGATCTAGGTGAAGATCCTTTTTGATAATCTCA
TGACCAAAATCCCTTAACGTGAGTTTTCGTTCCACTGAGCGTCAGACCCCGTAGAAAAGATCAAAGGATC
TTCTTGAGATCCTTTTTTTCTGCGCGTAATCTGCTGCTTGCAAACAAAAAAACCACCGCTACCAGCGGTG
GTTTGTTTGCCGGATCAAGAGCTACCAACTCTTTTTCCGAAGGTAACTGGCTTCAGCAGAGCGCAGATAC
CAAATACTGTTCTTCTAGTGTAGCCGTAGTTAGGCCACCACTTCAAGAACTCTGTAGCACCGCCTACATA
CCTCGCTCTGCTAATCCTGTTACCAGTGGCTGCTGCCAGTGGCGATAAGTCGTGTCTTACCGGGTTGGAC
TCAAGACGATAGTTACCGGATAAGGCGCAGCGGTCGGGCTGAACGGGGGGTTCGTGCACACAGCCCAGCT
TGGAGCGAACGACCTACACCGAACTGAGATACCTACAGCGTGAGCTATGAGAAAGCGCCACGCTTCCCGA
AGGGAGAAAGGCGGACAGGTATCCGGTAAGCGGCAGGGTCGGAACAGGAGAGCGCACGAGGGAGCTTCCA
GGGGGAAACGCCTGGTATCTTTATAGTCCTGTCGGGTTTCGCCACCTCTGACTTGAGCGTCGATTTTTGT
GATGCTCGTCAGGGGGGCGGAGCCTATGGAAAAACGCCAGCAACGCGGCCTTTTTACGGTTCCTGGCCTT
TTGCTGGCCTTTTGCTCACATGT
Features (pLannotate 1.2.2; 19 found; start..end, strand, type, name):
      1..241     +  promoter       U6 promoter: RNA polymerase III promoter for human U6 snRNA
    271..346     +  misc_RNA       gRNA scaffold: guide RNA scaffold for the Streptococcus pyogenes CRISPR/Cas9 system
    353..396     +  misc_RNA       gRNA scaffold (fragment): guide RNA scaffold for the Streptococcus pyogenes CRISPR/Cas9 system
    443..728     +  enhancer       CMV enhancer: human cytomegalovirus immediate early enhancer; contains an 18-bp deletion relative to the standard CMV enhancer
    730..1007    +  promoter       chicken β-actin promoter: No description available
   1008..1235    +  intron         hybrid intron: hybrid between chicken β-actin (CBA) and minute virus of mice (MMV) introns (Gray et al., 2011)
   1373..2974    +  CDS            Cas9(N): N-terminal portion of Streptococcus pyogenes Cas9 (Zetsche et al., 2015)
   2975..5473    +  CDS            Cas9(C): C-terminal portion of Streptococcus pyogenes Cas9 (Zetsche et al., 2015)
   5474..5521    +  CDS            nucleoplasmin NLS: bipartite nuclear localization signal from nucleoplasmin
   5591..6190    +  CDS            PuroR (fragment): puromycin N-acetyltransferase; pac from Streptomyces; confers resistance to puromycin
   6224..6335    +  polyA_signal   bGH poly(A) signal: bovine growth hormone polyadenylation signal
   6440..6580    +  repeat_region  AAV2 ITR: inverted terminal repeat of adeno-associated virus serotype 2 inverted
   6585..6636    -  misc_feature   bom (fragment): basis of mobility region from pBR322
   6655..7110    +  rep_origin     f1 ori (sequence partly withheld): f1 bacteriophage origin of replication; arrow indicates direction of (+) strand synthesis
   7111..7160    -  misc_feature   bom (fragment): basis of mobility region from pBR322
   7262..7297    -  CDS            rop (fragment): Rop protein, which maintains plasmids at low copy number; rop
   7392..7496    +  promoter       AmpR promoter: bla
   7497..8357    +  CDS            AmpR: β-lactamase; bla; confers resistance to ampicillin, carbenicillin, and related antibiotics
   8528..9116    +  rep_origin     ori: high-copy-number ColE1/pMB1/pBR322/pUC origin of replication
