[The description below was written by a language model from this plasmid's Addgene catalogue record and pLannotate feature annotations shown in this document.]
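Description:
pX459_GNB1L_gRNA is an all-in-one CRISPR/Cas9 plasmid built on the PX459 backbone for transient expression in mammalian cells. It carries a 20-nt guide sequence directed against human GNB1L. The guide sits downstream of the human U6 RNA polymerase III promoter and is fused to the Streptococcus pyogenes gRNA scaffold, so a complete single-guide RNA is transcribed in transfected cells. The annotation also picks up a second, partial scaffold fragment just after the full one. The insert was introduced by restriction cloning, but the record does not state the sites used.

A second cassette expresses S. pyogenes Cas9 from a hybrid promoter made up of the CMV enhancer, the chicken β-actin promoter and a hybrid intron. The Cas9 reading frame is annotated as adjoining N- and C-terminal portions, which together form one continuous coding region. It is followed by a nucleoplasmin nuclear localization signal and a puromycin N-acetyltransferase coding sequence, and the cassette ends in a bGH polyadenylation signal. The element linking Cas9 to PuroR is not annotated in the feature table. Puromycin allows enrichment of transfected cells. A single AAV2 ITR is present downstream, along with an f1 origin. In bacteria the plasmid is maintained through a high-copy ColE1/pUC-type origin and ampicillin resistance (β-lactamase).

According to the record, the construct is used to cut GNB1L for generating C-terminal dTAG knock-in cell lines, in which the endogenous protein is fused to a degradation tag for inducible depletion. The donor template carrying the dTAG cassette is not part of this plasmid and would be supplied separately.
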