Addgene plasmid #224377: pX459_GNB1L_gRNA
Purpose: Targets GNB1L for dTAG C terminal knock-in cell lines
Depositing lab: Junjie Chen. Depositing organization: University of Texas MD Anderson Cancer Center. Publication: FACS-based genome-wide CRISPR screens define key regulators of DNA damage signaling pathways. Huang M, Yao F, Nie L, Wang C, Su D, Zhang H, Li S, Tang M, Feng X, Yu B, Chen Z, Wang S, Yin L, Mou L, Hart T, Chen J. Mol Cell. 2023 Aug 3;83(15):2810-2828.e6. doi: 10.1016/j.molcel.2023.07.004. PubMed 37541219.
Backbone
  Vector backbone: PX459
  Vector type: Mammalian Expression, Bacterial Expression, CRISPR
  Selectable markers: Puromycin
Growth in bacteria
  Bacterial resistance: Ampicillin, 100 μg/mL
  Growth temperature: 37°C
  Growth strain: NEB Stable
  Copy number: High Copy
Gene/Insert
  Gene/Insert name: GNB1L
  gRNA/shRNA sequence: AGGATCAGCGGATCAGCCTC
  Species: H. sapiens (human)
  Insert size (bp): 20
  Entrez Gene: GNB1L (a.k.a. DGCRK3, FKSG1, GY2, WDR14, WDVCF)
  Cloning method: Restriction Enzyme; 5′ cloning site unknown (unknown if destroyed)
Terms and licenses: Academic/Nonprofit Terms; Industry Terms: Not Available to Industry
How to cite: pX459_GNB1L_gRNA was a gift from Junjie Chen (Addgene plasmid # 224377 ; http://n2t.net/addgene:224377 ; RRID:Addgene_224377)
