>Addgene plasmid #224377 | pX459_GNB1L_gRNA | depositor partial sequence | sequence record 439508 | hU6-F
AGGATCAGCGGATCAGCCTC
